Addgene plasmid #212937: pGL3 Control Vector
Purpose: Control vector with constitutive firefly luciferase expression
Depositing lab: Debrya Groskreutz.
Backbone
  Vector backbone: pGL3
  Backbone manufacturer: Promega
  Vector type: Luciferase
Growth in bacteria
  Bacterial resistance: Ampicillin, 100 μg/mL
  Growth temperature: 37°C
  Growth strain: DH5alpha
  Copy number: High Copy
Gene/Insert
  Gene/Insert name: luc+ (alt names: Firefly luciferase; U47296)
  Species: Synthetic
  Mutation: WT
  Promoter: SV40
  Cloning method: Restriction Enzyme; 5′ cloning site Unknown (unknown if destroyed)
Terms and licenses: Academic/Nonprofit Terms; Industry Terms: Not Available to Industry
How to cite: pGL3 Control Vector was a gift from Debrya Groskreutz (Addgene plasmid # 212937 ; http://n2t.net/addgene:212937 ; RRID:Addgene_212937)
