[The description below was written by a language model from this plasmid's Addgene catalogue record and pLannotate feature annotations shown in this document.]
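Description:
pGL3 Control Vector is a 5,256 nt mammalian luciferase reporter plasmid built on the Promega pGL3 backbone and intended as a positive or normalisation control that expresses firefly luciferase constitutively. It is maintained in E. coli as a high-copy plasmid through a ColE1/pUC-type origin and is selected with ampicillin via the β-lactamase gene and its native bla promoter. An f1 bacteriophage origin is also present, which allows production of single-stranded DNA.

The payload is luc+, the enhanced, synthetic version of the firefly luciferase coding sequence, recorded as wild type. It is driven by the SV40 early promoter placed directly upstream and terminated by an SV40 polyadenylation signal. Downstream of that signal the annotation detects a partial SV40 enhancer/early promoter element in reverse orientation; this corresponds to an SV40 enhancer positioned 3′ of the reporter unit, which together with the promoter gives strong expression in many mammalian cell types. Upstream of the promoter lie a synthetic poly(A) signal and an RNA polymerase II transcriptional pause site from the human α2 globin gene, which together limit read-through transcription from the backbone into the reporter and so reduce background signal. Short matches to large T antigen, TcR and lacZα are annotated only as fragments and are best regarded as non-functional remnants of the source sequences used to assemble the vector.

In practice, the plasmid is transfected into cultured cells to check transfection efficiency and to provide a reference level of luciferase activity, against which promoter or enhancer test constructs from the same pGL3 series can be compared. The record does not state the cloning sites used.
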