Features (pLannotate 1.2.2; 13 found; start..end, strand, type, name):
     48..244     +  promoter       SV40 promoter: SV40 early promoter
    280..1932    +  CDS            luciferase: firefly luciferase; luc+; enhanced luc+ version of the luciferase gene
   1973..2094    -  polyA_signal   SV40 poly(A) signal: SV40 polyadenylation signal
   2117..2185    -  CDS            large T antigen (fragment): large T antigen from SV40 (simian virus 40)
   2207..2441    -  promoter       SV40 promoter (fragment): SV40 enhancer and early promoter
   2447..2579    +  CDS            TcR (fragment): tetracycline efflux protein; tet; confers resistance to tetracycline
   2759..3347    -  rep_origin     ori: high-copy-number ColE1/pMB1/pBR322/pUC origin of replication
   3518..4378    -  CDS            AmpR: β-lactamase; bla; confers resistance to ampicillin, carbenicillin, and related antibiotics
   4379..4483    -  promoter       AmpR promoter: bla
   4510..4938    +  rep_origin     f1 ori (sequence partly withheld): f1 bacteriophage origin of replication; arrow indicates direction of (+) strand synthesis
   4970..5037    -  CDS            lacZα (fragment): LacZα fragment of β-galactosidase; lacZ fragment
   5096..5144    +  polyA_signal   poly(A) signal: synthetic polyadenylation signal
   5158..5249    +  misc_feature   pause site: RNA polymerase II transcriptional pause signal from the human α2 globin gene
>Addgene plasmid #212937 | pGL3 Control Vector | addgene full sequence | sequence record 419191 | Addgene NGS Result
GGTACCGAGCTCTTACGCGTGCTAGCCCGGGCTCGAGATCTGCGATCTGCATCTCAATTAGTCAGCAACC
ATAGTCCCGCCCCTAACTCCGCCCATCCCGCCCCTAACTCCGCCCAGTTCCGCCCATTCTCCGCCCCATC
GCTGACTAATTTTTTTTATTTATGCAGAGGCCGAGGCCGCCTCGGCCTCTGAGCTATTCCAGAAGTAGTG
AGGAGGCTTTTTTGGAGGCCTAGGCTTTTGCAAAAAGCTTGGCATTCCGGTACTGTTGGTAAAGCCACCA
TGGAAGACGCCAAAAACATAAAGAAAGGCCCGGCGCCATTCTATCCGCTGGAAGATGGAACCGCTGGAGA
GCAACTGCATAAGGCTATGAAGAGATACGCCCTGGTTCCTGGAACAATTGCTTTTACAGATGCACATATC
GAGGTGGACATCACTTACGCTGAGTACTTCGAAATGTCCGTTCGGTTGGCAGAAGCTATGAAACGATATG
GGCTGAATACAAATCACAGAATCGTCGTATGCAGTGAAAACTCTCTTCAATTCTTTATGCCGGTGTTGGG
CGCGTTATTTATCGGAGTTGCAGTTGCGCCCGCGAACGACATTTATAATGAACGTGAATTGCTCAACAGT
ATGGGCATTTCGCAGCCTACCGTGGTGTTCGTTTCCAAAAAGGGGTTGCAAAAAATTTTGAACGTGCAAA
AAAAGCTCCCAATCATCCAAAAAATTATTATCATGGATTCTAAAACGGATTACCAGGGATTTCAGTCGAT
GTACACGTTCGTCACATCTCATCTACCTCCCGGTTTTAATGAATACGATTTTGTGCCAGAGTCCTTCGAT
AGGGACAAGACAATTGCACTGATCATGAACTCCTCTGGATCTACTGGTCTGCCTAAAGGTGTCGCTCTGC
CTCATAGAACTGCCTGCGTGAGATTCTCGCATGCCAGAGATCCTATTTTTGGCAATCAAATCATTCCGGA
TACTGCGATTTTAAGTGTTGTTCCATTCCATCACGGTTTTGGAATGTTTACTACACTCGGATATTTGATA
TGTGGATTTCGAGTCGTCTTAATGTATAGATTTGAAGAAGAGCTGTTTCTGAGGAGCCTTCAGGATTACA
AGATTCAAAGTGCGCTGCTGGTGCCAACCCTATTCTCCTTCTTCGCCAAAAGCACTCTGATTGACAAATA
CGATTTATCTAATTTACACGAAATTGCTTCTGGTGGCGCTCCCCTCTCTAAGGAAGTCGGGGAAGCGGTT
GCCAAGAGGTTCCATCTGCCAGGTATCAGGCAAGGATATGGGCTCACTGAGACTACATCAGCTATTCTGA
TTACACCCGAGGGGGATGATAAACCGGGCGCGGTCGGTAAAGTTGTTCCATTTTTTGAAGCGAAGGTTGT
GGATCTGGATACCGGGAAAACGCTGGGCGTTAATCAAAGAGGCGAACTGTGTGTGAGAGGTCCTATGATT
ATGTCCGGTTATGTAAACAATCCGGAAGCGACCAACGCCTTGATTGACAAGGATGGATGGCTACATTCTG
GAGACATAGCTTACTGGGACGAAGACGAACACTTCTTCATCGTTGACCGCCTGAAGTCTCTGATTAAGTA
CAAAGGCTATCAGGTGGCTCCCGCTGAATTGGAATCCATCTTGCTCCAACACCCCAACATCTTCGACGCA
GGTGTCGCAGGTCTTCCCGACGATGACGCCGGTGAACTTCCCGCCGCCGTTGTTGTTTTGGAGCACGGAA
AGACGATGACGGAAAAAGAGATCGTGGATTACGTCGCCAGTCAAGTAACAACCGCGAAAAAGTTGCGCGG
AGGAGTTGTGTTTGTGGACGAAGTACCGAAAGGTCTTACCGGAAAACTCGACGCAAGAAAAATCAGAGAG
ATCCTCATAAAGGCCAAGAAGGGCGGAAAGATCGCCGTGTAATTCTAGAGTCGGGGCGGCCGGCCGCTTC
GAGCAGACATGATAAGATACATTGATGAGTTTGGACAAACCACAACTAGAATGCAGTGAAAAAAATGCTT
TATTTGTGAAATTTGTGATGCTATTGCTTTATTTGTAACCATTATAAGCTGCAATAAACAAGTTAACAAC
AACAATTGCATTCATTTTATGTTTCAGGTTCAGGGGGAGGTGTGGGAGGTTTTTTAAAGCAAGTAAAACC
TCTACAAATGTGGTAAAATCGATAAGGATCTGAACGATGGAGCGGAGAATGGGCGGAACTGGGCGGAGTT
AGGGGCGGGATGGGCGGAGTTAGGGGCGGGACTATGGTTGCTGACTAATTGAGATGCATGCTTTGCATAC
TTCTGCCTGCTGGGGAGCCTGGGGACTTTCCACACCTGGTTGCTGACTAATTGAGATGCATGCTTTGCAT
ACTTCTGCCTGCTGGGGAGCCTGGGGACTTTCCACACCCTAACTGACACACATTCCACAGCGGATCCGTC
GACCGATGCCCTTGAGAGCCTTCAACCCAGTCAGCTCCTTCCGGTGGGCGCGGGGCATGACTATCGTCGC
CGCACTTATGACTGTCTTCTTTATCATGCAACTCGTAGGACAGGTGCCGGCAGCGCTCTTCCGCTTCCTC
GCTCACTGACTCGCTGCGCTCGGTCGTTCGGCTGCGGCGAGCGGTATCAGCTCACTCAAAGGCGGTAATA
CGGTTATCCACAGAATCAGGGGATAACGCAGGAAAGAACATGTGAGCAAAAGGCCAGCAAAAGGCCAGGA
ACCGTAAAAAGGCCGCGTTGCTGGCGTTTTTCCATAGGCTCCGCCCCCCTGACGAGCATCACAAAAATCG
ACGCTCAAGTCAGAGGTGGCGAAACCCGACAGGACTATAAAGATACCAGGCGTTTCCCCCTGGAAGCTCC
CTCGTGCGCTCTCCTGTTCCGACCCTGCCGCTTACCGGATACCTGTCCGCCTTTCTCCCTTCGGGAAGCG
TGGCGCTTTCTCATAGCTCACGCTGTAGGTATCTCAGTTCGGTGTAGGTCGTTCGCTCCAAGCTGGGCTG
TGTGCACGAACCCCCCGTTCAGCCCGACCGCTGCGCCTTATCCGGTAACTATCGTCTTGAGTCCAACCCG
GTAAGACACGACTTATCGCCACTGGCAGCAGCCACTGGTAACAGGATTAGCAGAGCGAGGTATGTAGGCG
GTGCTACAGAGTTCTTGAAGTGGTGGCCTAACTACGGCTACACTAGAAGAACAGTATTTGGTATCTGCGC
TCTGCTGAAGCCAGTTACCTTCGGAAAAAGAGTTGGTAGCTCTTGATCCGGCAAACAAACCACCGCTGGT
AGCGGTGGTTTTTTTGTTTGCAAGCAGCAGATTACGCGCAGAAAAAAAGGATCTCAAGAAGATCCTTTGA
TCTTTTCTACGGGGTCTGACGCTCAGTGGAACGAAAACTCACGTTAAGGGATTTTGGTCATGAGATTATC
AAAAAGGATCTTCACCTAGATCCTTTTAAATTAAAAATGAAGTTTTAAATCAATCTAAAGTATATATGAG
TAAACTTGGTCTGACAGTTACCAATGCTTAATCAGTGAGGCACCTATCTCAGCGATCTGTCTATTTCGTT
CATCCATAGTTGCCTGACTCCCCGTCGTGTAGATAACTACGATACGGGAGGGCTTACCATCTGGCCCCAG
TGCTGCAATGATACCGCGAGACCCACGCTCACCGGCTCCAGATTTATCAGCAATAAACCAGCCAGCCGGA
AGGGCCGAGCGCAGAAGTGGTCCTGCAACTTTATCCGCCTCCATCCAGTCTATTAATTGTTGCCGGGAAG
CTAGAGTAAGTAGTTCGCCAGTTAATAGTTTGCGCAACGTTGTTGCCATTGCTACAGGCATCGTGGTGTC
ACGCTCGTCGTTTGGTATGGCTTCATTCAGCTCCGGTTCCCAACGATCAAGGCGAGTTACATGATCCCCC
ATGTTGTGCAAAAAAGCGGTTAGCTCCTTCGGTCCTCCGATCGTTGTCAGAAGTAAGTTGGCCGCAGTGT
TATCACTCATGGTTATGGCAGCACTGCATAATTCTCTTACTGTCATGCCATCCGTAAGATGCTTTTCTGT
GACTGGTGAGTACTCAACCAAGTCATTCTGAGAATAGTGTATGCGGCGACCGAGTTGCTCTTGCCCGGCG
TCAATACGGGATAATACCGCGCCACATAGCAGAACTTTAAAAGTGCTCATCATTGGAAAACGTTCTTCGG
GGCGAAAACTCTCAAGGATCTTACCGCTGTTGAGATCCAGTTCGATGTAACCCACTCGTGCACCCAACTG
ATCTTCAGCATCTTTTACTTTCACCAGCGTTTCTGGGTGAGCAAAAACAGGAAGGCAAAATGCCGCAAAA
AAGGGAATAAGGGCGACACGGAAATGTTGAATACTCATACTCTTCCTTTTTCAATATTATTGAAGCATTT
ATCAGGGTTATTGTCTCATGAGCGGATACATATTTGAATGTATTTAGAAAAATAAACAAATAGGGGTTCC
GCGCACATTTCCCCGAAAAGTGCCACCTG
[124 nt withheld, positions 4510-4633]
C
[91 nt withheld, positions 4635-4725]
A
[49 nt withheld, positions 4727-4775]
CCTTTGACGTTGGAGTCCACGTTCTTT
[37 nt withheld, positions 4803-4839]
ACCCTATCTCGGTCTATTCTTTTGATTTATAAGGGATTTTGCCGATTTCGGCCTATTGGTTAAAAAATGA
GCTGATTTAACAAAAATTTAACGCGAATTTTAACAAAATATTAACGCTTACAATTTGCCATTCGCCATTC
AGGCTGCGCAACTGTTGGGAAGGGCGATCGGTGCGGGCCTCTTCGCTATTACGCCAGCCCAAGCTACCAT
GATAAGTAAGTAATATTAAGGTACGGGAGGTACTTGGAGCGGCCGCAATAAAATATCTTTATTTTCATTA
CATCTGTGTGTTGGTTTTTTGTGTGAATCGATAGTACTAACATACGCTCTCCATCAAAACAAAACGAAAC
AAAACAAACTAGCAAAATAGGCTGTCCCCAGTGCAAGTGCAGGTGCCAGAACATTTCTCTATCGATA
